Addgene plasmid #32577: pENTR-L1-CAMKII(1.3)-L4
Depositing lab: Matthew Nolan. Depositing organization: University of Edinburgh. Publication: A Molecular Toolbox for Rapid Generation of Viral Vectors to Up- or Down-Regulate Neuronal Gene Expression in vivo. White MD, Milne RV, Nolan MF. Front Mol Neurosci. 2011;4:8. Epub 2011 Jul 4. 10.3389/fnmol.2011.00008 PubMed 21772812.
Backbone
  Vector backbone: pDONR221 P1-P4
  Backbone manufacturer: Invitrogen
  Vector type: Gateway cloning vector
Growth in bacteria
  Bacterial resistance: Kanamycin, 50 μg/mL
  Growth temperature: 30°C
  Growth strain: Stbl2
  Copy number: High Copy
Gene/Insert
  Gene/Insert name: CAMKIIalpha promoter 1.3kb version
  Species: M. musculus (mouse)
  Cloning method: Gateway Cloning
  Sequencing primers: 5′ M13 Forward
Terms and licenses: Academic/Nonprofit Terms; Industry Terms: Not Available to Industry
How to cite: pENTR-L1-CAMKII(1.3)-L4 was a gift from Matthew Nolan (Addgene plasmid # 32577 ; http://n2t.net/addgene:32577 ; RRID:Addgene_32577)
