[The description below was written by a language model from this plasmid's Addgene catalogue record and pLannotate feature annotations shown in this document.]
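Description:
pENTR-L1-CAMKII(1.3)-L4 is a Gateway entry clone of about 3.85 kb, derived from the pDONR221 P1-P4 donor vector used in multi-fragment (MultiSite) Gateway cloning. It is a purely bacterial cloning plasmid. It replicates from a high-copy ColE1/pUC-type origin and is selected with kanamycin through an aminoglycoside phosphotransferase (KanR) gene. The remaining annotated backbone elements are typical donor-vector remnants. These include rrnB T1 and T2 terminators upstream of the recombination cassette, which insulate the insert from read-through transcription, a T7 promoter next to the cassette, and short lacI and lacZα fragments with no functional role here.

The payload is the 1.3 kb version of the mouse calcium/calmodulin-dependent kinase II alpha (CaMKIIα) promoter, annotated as a roughly 1.3 kb element lying directly between an attL1 site and an attL4 site. No coding sequence, tag or reporter is attached, so the plasmid supplies a promoter module only. The CaMKIIα promoter is widely used to restrict transgene expression to neurons, particularly excitatory forebrain neurons. The attL1/attL4 flanks allow this promoter to be placed as the first element in an LR Clonase reaction. In that reaction it is combined with a compatible entry clone carrying the downstream cargo and with a destination vector.

According to the associated publication, the plasmid belongs to a modular toolbox for rapidly assembling viral vectors that increase or decrease neuronal gene expression in vivo. The record does not specify the partner entry clones or the destination vectors.
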