Features (pLannotate 1.2.2; 10 found; start..end, strand, type, name):
    120..138     -  promoter       T7 promoter: promoter for bacteriophage T7 RNA polymerase
    272..1081    +  CDS            KanR: aminoglycoside phosphotransferase; aph(3')-Ia; confers resistance to kanamycin in bacteria or G418 (Geneticin®) in eukaryotes
   1228..1816    +  rep_origin     ori: high-copy-number ColE1/pMB1/pBR322/pUC origin of replication
   1999..2091    +  CDS            lacI (fragment): lac repressor; lacI; The lac repressor binds to the lac operator to inhibit transcription in E. coli. This inhibition can be relieved by adding lactose or isopropyl-β-D-thiogalactopyranoside (IPTG).
   2146..2173    -  terminator     rrnB T2 terminator: transcription terminator T2 from the E. coli rrnB gene
   2305..2348    +  terminator     rrnB T1 terminator: Escherichia coli rrnB; transcription terminator T1 from the E. coli rrnB gene
   2395..2431    -  CDS            lacZα (fragment): LacZα fragment of β-galactosidase; lacZ fragment
   2447..2546    +  protein_bind   attL1: mutant version of attL; recombination site for the Gateway® LR reaction LR Clonase™
   2549..3840    +  promoter       CaMKII promoter: promoter for the mouse calcium/calmodulin-dependent kinase II α subunit
   3844..88      -  protein_bind   attL4 (across the origin): mutant version of attL; recombination site for the Gateway® LR reaction LR Clonase™
>Addgene plasmid #32577 | pENTR-L1-CAMKII(1.3)-L4 | depositor full sequence | sequence record 37834 | pENTR-L1-CAMKII(1.3)-L4 sequence 3851 bps
CTATACAAAGTTGGCATTATAAGAAAGCATTGCTTATCAATTTGTTGCAACGAACAGGTCACTATCAGTC
AAAATAAAATCATTATTTGCCATCCAGCTGCAGGGCGGCCGCGATATCCCCTATAGTGAGTCGTATTACA
TGGTCATAGCTGTTTCCTGGCAGCTCTGGCCCGTGTCTCAAAATCTCTGATGTTACATTGCACAAGATAA
AAATATATCATCATGAACAATAAAACTGTCTGCTTACATAAACAGTAATACAAGGGGTGTTATGAGCCAT
ATTCAACGGGAAACGTCGAGGCCGCGATTAAATTCCAACATGGATGCTGATTTATATGGGTATAAATGGG
CTCGCGATAATGTCGGGCAATCAGGTGCGACAATCTATCGCTTGTATGGGAAGCCCGATGCGCCAGAGTT
GTTTCTGAAACATGGCAAAGGTAGCGTTGCCAATGATGTTACAGATGAGATGGTCAGACTAAACTGGCTG
ACGGAATTTATGCCTCTTCCGACCATCAAGCATTTTATCCGTACTCCTGATGATGCATGGTTACTCACCA
CTGCGATCCCCGGAAAAACAGCATTCCAGGTATTAGAAGAATATCCTGATTCAGGTGAAAATATTGTTGA
TGCGCTGGCAGTGTTCCTGCGCCGGTTGCATTCGATTCCTGTTTGTAATTGTCCTTTTAACAGCGATCGC
GTATTTCGTCTCGCTCAGGCGCAATCACGAATGAATAACGGTTTGGTTGATGCGAGTGATTTTGATGACG
AGCGTAATGGCTGGCCTGTTGAACAAGTCTGGAAAGAAATGCATAAACTTTTGCCATTCTCACCGGATTC
AGTCGTCACTCATGGTGATTTCTCACTTGATAACCTTATTTTTGACGAGGGGAAATTAATAGGTTGTATT
GATGTTGGACGAGTCGGAATCGCAGACCGATACCAGGATCTTGCCATCCTATGGAACTGCCTCGGTGAGT
TTTCTCCTTCATTACAGAAACGGCTTTTTCAAAAATATGGTATTGATAATCCTGATATGAATAAATTGCA
GTTTCATTTGATGCTCGATGAGTTTTTCTAATCAGAATTGGTTAATTGGTTGTAACACTGGCAGAGCATT
ACGCTGACTTGACGGGACGGCGCAAGCTCATGACCAAAATCCCTTAACGTGAGTTACGCGTCGTTCCACT
GAGCGTCAGACCCCGTAGAAAAGATCAAAGGATCTTCTTGAGATCCTTTTTTTCTGCGCGTAATCTGCTG
CTTGCAAACAAAAAAACCACCGCTACCAGCGGTGGTTTGTTTGCCGGATCAAGAGCTACCAACTCTTTTT
CCGAAGGTAACTGGCTTCAGCAGAGCGCAGATACCAAATACTGTTCTTCTAGTGTAGCCGTAGTTAGGCC
ACCACTTCAAGAACTCTGTAGCACCGCCTACATACCTCGCTCTGCTAATCCTGTTACCAGTGGCTGCTGC
CAGTGGCGATAAGTCGTGTCTTACCGGGTTGGACTCAAGACGATAGTTACCGGATAAGGCGCAGCGGTCG
GGCTGAACGGGGGGTTCGTGCACACAGCCCAGCTTGGAGCGAACGACCTACACCGAACTGAGATACCTAC
AGCGTGAGCTATGAGAAAGCGCCACGCTTCCCGAAGGGAGAAAGGCGGACAGGTATCCGGTAAGCGGCAG
GGTCGGAACAGGAGAGCGCACGAGGGAGCTTCCAGGGGGAAACGCCTGGTATCTTTATAGTCCTGTCGGG
TTTCGCCACCTCTGACTTGAGCGTCGATTTTTGTGATGCTCGTCAGGGGGGCGGAGCCTATGGAAAAACG
CCAGCAACGCGGCCTTTTTACGGTTCCTGGCCTTTTGCTGGCCTTTTGCTCACATGTTCTTTCCTGCGTT
ATCCCCTGATTCTGTGGATAACCGTATTACCGCCTTTGAGTGAGCTGATACCGCTCGCCGCAGCCGAACG
ACCGAGCGCAGCGAGTCAGTGAGCGAGGAAGCGGAAGAGCGCCCAATACGCAAACCGCCTCTCCCCGCGC
GTTGGCCGATTCATTAATGCAGCTGGCACGACAGGTTTCCCGACTGGAAAGCGGGCAGTGAGCGCAACGC
AATTAATACGCGTACCGCTAGCCAGGAAGAGTTTGTAGAAACGCAAAAAGGCCATCCGTCAGGATGGCCT
TCTGCTTAGTTTGATGCCTGGCAGTTTATGGCGGGCGTCCTGCCCGCCACCCTCCGGGCCGTTGCTTCAC
AACGTTCAAATCCGCTCCCGGCGGATTTGTCCTACTCAGGAGAGCGTTCACCGACAAACAACAGATAAAA
CGAAAGGCCCAGTCTTCCGACTGAGCCTTTCGTTTTATTTGATGCCTGGCAGTTCCCTACTCTCGCGTTA
ACGCTAGCATGGATGTTTTCCCAGTCACGACGTTGTAAAACGACGGCCAGTCTTAAGCTCGGGCCCCAAA
TAATGATTTTATTTTGACTGATAGTGACCTGTTCGTTGCAACAAATTGATGAGCAATGCTTTTTTATAAT
GCCAACTTTGTACAAAAAAGCAGGCTTACATTATGGCCTTAGGTCACTTCATCTCCATGGGGTTCTTCTT
CTGATTTTCTAGAAAATGAGATGGGGGTGCAGAGAGCTTCCTCAGTGACCTGCCCAGGGTCACATCAGAA
ATGTCAGAGCTAGAACTTGAACTCAGATTACTAATCTTAAATTCCATGCCTTGGGGGCATGCAAGTACGA
TATACAGAAGGAGTGAACTCATTAGGGCAGATGACCAATGAGTTTAGGAAAGAAGAGTCCAGGGCAGGGT
ACATCTACACCACCCGCCCAGCCCTGGGTGAGTCCAGCCACGTTCACCTCATTATAGTTGCCTCTCTCCA
GTCCTACCTTGACGGGAAGCACAAGCAGAAACTGGGACAGGAGCCCCAGGAGACCAAATCTTCATGGTCC
CTCTGGGAGGATGGGTGGGGAGAGCTGTGGCAGAGGCCTCAGGAGGGGCCCTGCTGCTCAGTGGTGACAG
ATAGGGGTGAGAAAGCAGACAGAGTCATTCCGTCAGCATTCTGGGTCTGTTTGGTACTTCTTCTCACGAT
AAGGTGGCGGTGTGATATGCACAATGGCTAAAAAGCAGGGAGAGCTGGAAAGAAACAAGGACAGAGACAG
AGGCCAAGTCAACCAGACCAATTCCCAGAGGAAGCAAAGAAACCATTACAGAGACTACAAGGGGGAAGGG
AAGGAGAGATGAATTAGCTTCCCCTGTAAACCTTAGAACCCAGCTGTTGCCAGGGCAACGGGGCAATACC
TGTCTCTTCAGAGGAGATGAAGTTGCCAGGGTAACTACATCCTGTCTTTCTCAAGGACCATCCCAGAATG
TGGCACCCACTAGCCGTTACCATAGCAACTGCCTCTTTGCCCCACTTAATCCCATCCCGTCTGTTAAAAG
GGCCCTATAGTTGGAGGTGGGGGAGGTAGGAAGAGCGATGATCACTTGTGGACTAAGTTTGTTCGCATCC
CCTTCTCCAACCCCCTCAGTACATCACCCTGGGGGAACAGGGTCCACTTGCTCCTGGGCCCACACAGTCC
TGCAGTATTGTGTATATAAGGCCAGGGCAAAGAGGAGCAGGTTTTAAAGTGAAAGGCAGGCAGGTGTTGG
GGAGGCAGTTACCGGGGCAACGGGAACAGGGCGTTTCGGAGGTGGTTGCCATGGGGACCTGGATGCTGAC
GAAGGCTCGCGAGGCTGTGAGCAGCCACAGTGCCCTGCTCAGAAGCCCCAAGCTCGTCAGTCAAGCCGGT
TCTCCGTTTGCACTCAGGTTNAGCACGGGCAGGCGAGTGGCCCCTAGTTCTGGGGGCAGCACCCAACTTT
T
