>Addgene plasmid #32577 | pENTR-L1-CAMKII(1.3)-L4 | addgene partial sequence | sequence record 39039 | M13pUC-Fwd 5'-CCCAGTCACGACGTTGTAAAACG-3'
ATGATTTTATTTTGACTGATAGTGACCTGTTCGTTGCAACAAATTGATGAGCAATGCTTTTTTATAATGC
CAACTTTGTACAAAAAAGCAGGCTCATTATGGCCTTAGGTCACTTCATCTCCATGGGGTTCTTCTTCTGA
TTTTCTAGAAAATGAGATGGGGGTGCAGAGAGCTTCCTCAGTGACCTGCCCAGGGTCACATCAGAAATGT
CAGAGCTAGAACTTGAACTCAGATTACTAATCTTAAATTCCATGCCTTGGGGGCATGCAAGTACGATATA
CAGAAGGAGTGAACTCATTAGGGCAGATGACCAATGAGTTTAGGAAAGAAGAGTCCAGGGCAGGGTACAT
CTACACCACCCGCCCAGCCCTGGGTGAGTCCAGCCACGTTCACCTCATTATAGTTGCCTCTCTCCAGTCC
TACCTTGACGGGAAGCACAAGCAGAAACTGGGACAGGAGCCCCAGGAGACCAAATCTTCATGGTCCCTCT
GGGAGGATGGGTGGGGAGAGCTGTGGCAGAGGCCTCAGGAGGGGCCCTGCTGCTCAGTGGTGACAGATAG
GGGTGAGAAAGCAGACAGAGTCATTCCGTCAGCATTCTGGGTCTGTTTGGTACTTCTTCTCACGATAAGG
TGGCGGTG
